Addgene plasmid #191543: MSCV-P C-FlagHA HPV16-18 E7 Chimera B
Purpose: Protein expression of HPV16 E7 Chimera B
Depositing lab: Elizabeth White. Depositing organization: University of Pennsylvania. Publication: ZER1 Contributes to the Carcinogenic Activity of High-Risk HPV E7 Proteins. Nouel J, White EA. mBio. 2022 Nov 8:e0203322. doi: 10.1128/mbio.02033-22. PubMed 36346242.
Backbone
  Vector backbone: MSCV-P C-FlagHA GAW
  Vector type: Retroviral
  Selectable markers: Puromycin
Growth in bacteria
  Bacterial resistance: Ampicillin, 100 μg/mL
  Growth temperature: 37°C
  Growth strain: NEB Stable
  Copy number: High Copy
Gene/Insert
  Gene/Insert name: HPV16-18 E7
  Species: Virus
  Mutation: CR1 CR2 HPV18 E7, C-terminus HPV16 E7
  Tag / fusion protein: FlagHA (C terminal on insert)
  Cloning method: Gateway Cloning
Terms and licenses: Academic/Nonprofit Terms; Industry Terms: Not Available to Industry
Depositor comments: CR1-CR2 = 1-42 amino acids of 18E7, C-terminus = 40-98 of 16E7 Please visit https://www.biorxiv.org/content/10.1101/2022.07.18.500567v1 for bioRxiv preprint.
How to cite: MSCV-P C-FlagHA HPV16-18 E7 Chimera B was a gift from Elizabeth White (Addgene plasmid # 191543 ; http://n2t.net/addgene:191543 ; RRID:Addgene_191543)
