[The description below was written by a language model from this plasmid's Addgene catalogue record and pLannotate feature annotations shown in this document.]
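Description:
MSCV-P C-FlagHA HPV16-18 E7 Chimera B is a gammaretroviral expression plasmid built on the Gateway-adapted MSCV-P C-FlagHA backbone. In E. coli it is maintained through a high-copy ColE1/pUC-type origin and selected with ampicillin via the β-lactamase gene. Short fragments of lacI, lacZα, rop, bom, TcR and env annotated in the backbone appear to be non-functional cloning remnants. The viral portion consists of murine embryonic stem cell virus 5' and 3' LTRs flanking the Ψ packaging signal and a truncated, start-codon-less gag segment that extends the packaging region. When the plasmid is supplied to cells providing gag-pol and env in trans, the transcript between the LTRs can therefore be packaged into replication-defective particles for stable transduction of mammalian cells.

The payload is a chimeric human papillomavirus E7 open reading frame, introduced by Gateway recombination and bounded by attB1 and attB2 sites. According to the depositor, it joins the CR1-CR2 region of HPV18 E7 (residues 1-42) to the C-terminal portion of HPV16 E7 (residues 40-98). The automated annotation labels the whole ORF simply as HPV16 E7. A C-terminal Flag-HA tandem epitope tag follows the attB2 site, although only a FLAG fragment is annotated in the feature table. No dedicated internal promoter precedes the insert, so expression presumably comes from the 5' LTR. A small T7 promoter sits just upstream of the insert. Downstream, a mouse PGK promoter drives puromycin N-acetyltransferase, which allows selection of transduced cells. The stated purpose is expression of the E7 chimera. The domain-swap design and the epitope tags suit mapping of which E7 regions account for differences between high-risk HPV types, for example in host protein binding assessed by affinity purification.
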