Features (pLannotate 1.2.2; 23 found; start..end, strand, type, name):
      1..517     +  LTR            5' LTR: 5' long terminal repeat from murine embryonic stem cell virus
    581..922     +  misc_feature   MESV Ψ: packaging signal of murine embryonic stem cell virus
    989..1405    +  CDS            gag (truncated): truncated Moloney murine leukemia virus (MMLV) gag gene lacking the start codon
   1417..1435    +  promoter       T7 promoter: promoter for bacteriophage T7 RNA polymerase
   1466..1483    +  protein_bind   attB1 (fragment): mutant version of attB; core recombination site for the Gateway® BP reaction BP Clonase™
   1492..1794    +  CDS            E7: VE7_HPV16 - Experimental evidence at protein level: Swiss-Prot protein existence level 1. Plays a role in viral genome replication by driving entry of quiescent cells into the cell cycle. Stimulation of progression from G1 to S phase allows the virus to efficiently use the cellular DNA replicating machinery to achieve viral genome replication. E7 protein has both transforming and trans-activating activities. Induces the disassembly of the E2F1 transcription factor from RB1, with subsequent transcriptional activation of E2F1-regulated S-phase genes. Interferes with host histone deacetylation me
   1799..1816    -  protein_bind   attB2 (fragment): mutant version of attB; core recombination site for the Gateway® BP reaction BP Clonase™
   1852..1872    +  CDS            FLAG (fragment): FLAG® epitope tag, followed by an enterokinase cleavage site
   1927..2426    +  promoter       PGK promoter: mouse phosphoglycerate kinase 1 promoter
   2447..3046    +  CDS            PuroR: puromycin N-acetyltransferase; pac from Streptomyces alboniger; confers resistance to puromycin
   3146..3660    +  LTR            3' LTR: 3' long terminal repeat from murine embryonic stem cell virus
   3822..3838    -  protein_bind   lac operator: The lac repressor binds to the lac operator to inhibit transcription in E. coli. This inhibition can be relieved by adding lactose or isopropyl-β-D-thiogalactopyranoside (IPTG). lac repressor encoded by lacI
   3846..3876    -  promoter       lac promoter: promoter for the E. coli lac operon
   3891..3912    -  protein_bind   CAP binding site: CAP binding activates transcription in the presence of cAMP. E. coli catabolite activator protein
   3925..4017    -  CDS            lacI (fragment): lac repressor; lacI; The lac repressor binds to the lac operator to inhibit transcription in E. coli. This inhibition can be relieved by adding lactose or isopropyl-β-D-thiogalactopyranoside (IPTG).
   4200..4788    -  rep_origin     ori: high-copy-number ColE1/pMB1/pBR322/pUC origin of replication
   4959..5819    -  CDS            AmpR: β-lactamase; bla; confers resistance to ampicillin, carbenicillin, and related antibiotics
   5820..5924    -  promoter       AmpR promoter: bla
   6019..6054    +  CDS            rop (fragment): Rop protein, which maintains plasmids at low copy number; rop
   6156..6255    +  misc_feature   bom (fragment): basis of mobility region from pBR322
   6261..6410    -  CDS            lacZα (fragment): LacZα fragment of β-galactosidase; lacZ fragment
   6410..6611    -  CDS            TcR (fragment): tetracycline efflux protein; tet; confers resistance to tetracycline
   6612..6710    +  CDS            env (fragment): murine leukemia virus gPr80 envelope polyprotein precursor; env; proteolytically cleaved into gp70SU and p15TM subunits
>Addgene plasmid #191543 | MSCV-P C-FlagHA HPV16-18 E7 Chimera B | addgene full sequence | sequence record 377581 | Addgene NGS Result
AATGAAAGACCCCACCTGTAGGTTTGGCAAGCTAGCTTAAGTAACGCCATTTTGCAAGGCATGGAAAATA
CATAACTGAGAATAGAGAAGTTCAGATCAAGGTTAGGAACAGAGAGACAGCAGAATATGGGCCAAACAGG
ATATCTGTGGTAAGCAGTTCCTGCCCCGGCTCAGGGCCAAGAACAGATGGTCCCCAGATGCGGTCCCGCC
CTCAGCAGTTTCTAGAGAACCATCAGATGTTTCCAGGGTGCCCCAAGGACCTGAAATGACCCTGTGCCTT
ATTTGAACTAACCAATCAGTTCGCTTCTCGCTTCTGTTCGCGCGCTTCTGCTCCCCGAGCTCAATAAAAG
AGCCCACAACCCCTCACTCGGCGCGCCAGTCCTCCGATAGACTGCGTCGCCCGGGTACCCGTATTCCCAA
TAAAGCCTCTTGCTGTTTGCATCCGAATCGTGGACTCGCTGATCCTTGGGAGGGTCTCCTCAGATTGATT
GACTGCCCACCTCGGGGGTCTTTCATTTGGAGGTTCCACCGAGATTTGGAGACCCCTGCCCAGGGACCAC
CGACCCCCCCGCCGGGAGGTAAGCTGGCCAGCGGTCGTTTCGTGTCTGTCTCTGTCTTTGTGCGTGTTTG
TGCCGGCATCTAATGTTTGCGCCTGCGTCTGTACTAGTTAGCTAACTAGCTCTGTATCTGGCGGACCCGT
GGTGGAACTGACGAGTTCTGAACACCCGGCCGCAACCCTGGGAGACGTCCCAGGGACTTTGGGGGCCGTT
TTTGTGGCCCGACCTGAGGAAGGGAGTCGATGTGGAATCCGACCCCGTCAGGATATGTGGTTCTGGTAGG
AGACGAGAACCTAAAACAGTTCCCGCCTCCGTCTGAATTTTTGCTTTCGGTTTGGAACCGAAGCCGCGCG
TCTTGTCTGCTGCAGCGCTGCAGCATCGTTCTGTGTTGTCTCTGTCTGACTGTGTTTCTGTATTTGTCTG
AAAATTAGGGCCAGACTGTTACCACTCCCTTAAGTTTGACCTTAGGTCACTGGAAAGATGTCGAGCGGAT
CGCTCACAACCAGTCGGTAGATGTCAAGAAGAGACGTTGGGTTACCTTCTGCTCTGCAGAATGGCCAACC
TTTAACGTCGGATGGCCGCGAGACGGCACCTTTAACCGAGACCTCATCACCCAGGTTAAGATCAAGGTCT
TTTCACCTGGCCCGCATGGACACCCAGACCAGGTCCCCTACATCGTGACCTGGGAAGCCTTGGCTTTTGA
CCCCCCTCCCTGGGTCAAGCCCTTTGTACACCCTAAGCCTCCGCCTCCTCTTCCTCCATCCGCCCCGTCT
CTCCCCCTTGAACCTCCTCGTTCGACCCCGCCTCGATCCTCCCTTTATCCAGCCCTCACTCCTTCTCTAG
GCGCCGGAATTAGATCTAATACGACTCACTATAGGGAGACCCAAGCTGGCTAGTTAAGCTATCAACAAGT
TTGTACAAAAAAGTTGGCACCATGCATGGACCTAAGGCAACATTGCAAGACATTGTATTGCATTTAGAGC
CCCAAAATGAAATTCCGGTTGACCTTCTATGTCACGAGCAATTAAGCGACTCAGAGGAAGAAAACGATGA
AATAGATGGTCCAGCTGGACAAGCAGAACCGGACAGAGCCCATTACAATATTGTAACCTTTTGTTGCAAG
TGTGACTCTACGCTTCGGTTGTGCGTACAAAGCACACACGTAGACATTCGTACTTTGGAAGACCTGTTAA
TGGGCACACTAGGAATTGTGTGCCCCATCTGTTCTCAGAAACCACCAACTTTCTTGTACAAAGTGGTTGA
TCTAGAGGGCCCGCGGTTCGAACTCGAGGACTACAAGGACGACGATGACAAGTCGGCCGCTGGAGGATAC
CCCTACGACGTGCCCGACTACGCCTAGAATTCTACCGGGTAGGGGAGGCGCTTTTCCCAAGGCAGTCTGG
AGCATGCGCTTTAGCAGCCCCGCTGGGCACTTGGCGCTACACAAGTGGCCTCTGGCCTCGCACACATTCC
ACATCCACCGGTAGGCGCCAACCGGCTCCGTTCTTTGGTGGCCCCTTCGCGCCACCTTCTACTCCTCCCC
TAGTCAGGAAGTTCCCCCCCGCCCCGCAGCTCGCGTCGTGCAGGACGTGACAAATGGAAGTAGCACGTCT
CACTAGTCTCGTGCAGATGGACAGCACCGCTGAGCAATGGAAGCGGGTAGGCCTTTGGGGCAGCGGCCAA
TAGCAGCTTTGCTCCTTCGCTTTCTGGGCTCAGAGGCTGGGAAGGGGTGGGTCCGGGGGCGGGCTCAGGG
GCGGGCTCAGGGGCGGGGCGGGCGCCCGAAGGTCCTCCGGAGGCCCGGCATTCTGCACGCTTCAAAAGCG
CACGTCTGCCGCGCTGTTCTCCTCTTCCTCATCTCCGGGCCTTTCGACCTGCAGCCCAAGCTTACCATGA
CCGAGTACAAGCCCACGGTGCGCCTCGCCACCCGCGACGACGTCCCCAGGGCCGTACGCACCCTCGCCGC
CGCGTTCGCCGACTACCCCGCCACGCGCCACACCGTCGATCCGGACCGCCACATCGAGCGGGTCACCGAG
CTGCAAGAACTCTTCCTCACGCGCGTCGGGCTCGACATCGGCAAGGTGTGGGTCGCGGACGACGGCGCCG
CGGTGGCGGTCTGGACCACGCCGGAGAGCGTCGAAGCGGGGGCGGTGTTCGCCGAGATCGGCCCGCGCAT
GGCCGAGTTGAGCGGTTCCCGGCTGGCCGCGCAGCAACAGATGGAAGGCCTCCTGGCGCCGCACCGGCCC
AAGGAGCCCGCGTGGTTCCTGGCCACCGTCGGCGTCTCGCCCGACCACCAGGGCAAGGGTCTGGGCAGCG
CCGTCGTGCTCCCCGGAGTGGAGGCGGCCGAGCGCGCCGGGGTGCCCGCCTTCCTGGAGACCTCCGCGCC
CCGCAACCTCCCCTTCTACGAGCGGCTCGGCTTCACCGTCACCGCCGACGTCGAGGTGCCCGAAGGACCG
CGCACCTGGTGCATGACCCGCAAGCCCGGTGCCTGACGCCCGCCCCACGACCCGCAGCGCCCGACCGAAA
GGAGCGCACGACCCCATGCATCGATAAAATAAAAGATTTTATTTAGTCTCCAGAAAAAGGGGGGAATGAA
AGACCCCACCTGTAGGTTTGGCAAGCTAGCTTAAGTAACGCCATTTTGCAAGGCATGGAAAATACATAAC
TGAGAATAGAGAAGTTCAGATCAAGGTTAGGAACAGAGAGACAGCAGAATATGGGCCAAACAGGATATCT
GTGGTAAGCAGTTCCTGCCCCGGCTCAGGGCCAAGAACAGATGGTCCCCAGATGCGGTCCCGCCCTCAGC
AGTTTCTAGAGAACCATCAGATGTTTCCAGGGTGCCCCAAGGACCTGAAATGACCCTGTGCCTTATTTGA
ACTAACCAATCAGTTCGCTTCTCGCTTCTGTTCGCGCGCTTCTGCTCCCCGAGCTCAATAAAAGAGCCCA
CAACCCCTCACTCGGCGCGCCAGTCCTCCGATAGACTGCGTCGCCCGGGTACCCGTGTATCCAATAAACC
CTCTTGCAGTTGCATCCGACTTGTGGTCTCGCTGTTCCTTGGGAGGGTCTCCTCTGAGTGATTGACTACC
CGTCAGCGGGGGTCTTTCATGGGTAACAGTTTCTTGAAGTTGGAGAACAACATTCTGAGGGTAGGAGTCG
AATATTAAGTAATCCTGACTCAATTAGCCACTGTTTTGAATCCACATACTCCAATACTCCTGAAATAGTT
CATTATGGACAGCGCAGAAAGAGCTGGGGAGAATTGTGAAATTGTTATCCGCTCACAATTCCACACAACA
TACGAGCCGGAAGCATAAAGTGTAAAGCCTGGGGTGCCTAATGAGTGAGCTAACTCACATTAATTGCGTT
GCGCTCACTGCCCGCTTTCCAGTCGGGAAACCTGTCGTGCCAGCTGCATTAATGAATCGGCCAACGCGCG
GGGAGAGGCGGTTTGCGTATTGGGCGCTCTTCCGCTTCCTCGCTCACTGACTCGCTGCGCTCGGTCGTTC
GGCTGCGGCGAGCGGTATCAGCTCACTCAAAGGCGGTAATACGGTTATCCACAGAATCAGGGGATAACGC
AGGAAAGAACATGTGAGCAAAAGGCCAGCAAAAGGCCAGGAACCGTAAAAAGGCCGCGTTGCTGGCGTTT
TTCCATAGGCTCCGCCCCCCTGACGAGCATCACAAAAATCGACGCTCAAGTCAGAGGTGGCGAAACCCGA
CAGGACTATAAAGATACCAGGCGTTTCCCCTTGGAAGCTCCCTCGTGCGCTCTCCTGTTCCGACCCTGCC
GCTTACCGGATACCTGTCCGCCTTTCTCCCTTCGGGAAGCGTGGCGCTTTCTCATAGCTCACGCTGTAGG
TATCTCAGTTCGGTGTAGGTCGTTCGCTCCAAGCTGGGCTGTGTGCACGAACCCCCCGTTCAGCCCGACC
GCTGCGCCTTATCCGGTAACTATCGTCTTGAGTCCAACCCGGTAAGACACGACTTATCGCCACTGGCAGC
AGCCACTGGTAACAGGATTAGCAGAGCGAGGTATGTAGGCGGTGCTACAGAGTTCTTGAAGTGGTGGCCT
AACTACGGCTACACTAGAAGAACAGTATTTGGTATCTGCGCTCTGCTGAAGCCAGTTACCTTCGGAAAAA
GAGTTGGTAGCTCTTGATCCGGCAAACAAACCACCGCTGGTAGCGGTGGTTTTTTTGTTTGCAAGCAGCA
GATTACGCGCAGAAAAAAAGGATCTCAAGAAGATCCTTTGATCTTTTCTACGGGGTCTGACGCTCAGTGG
AACGAAAACTCACGTTAAGGGATTTTGGTCATGAGATTATCAAAAAGGATCTTCACCTAGATCCTTTTAA
ATTAAAAATGAAGTTTTAAATCAATCTAAAGTATATATGAGTAAACTTGGTCTGACAGTTACCAATGCTT
AATCAGTGAGGCACCTATCTCAGCGATCTGTCTATTTCGTTCATCCATAGTTGCCTGACTCCCCGTCGTG
TAGATAACTACGATACGGGAGGGCTTACCATCTGGCCCCAGTGCTGCAATGATACCGCGAGACCCACGCT
CACCGGCTCCAGATTTATCAGCAATAAACCAGCCAGCCGGAAGGGCCGAGCGCAGAAGTGGTCCTGCAAC
TTTATCCGCCTCCATCCAGTCTATTAATTGTTGCCGGGAAGCTAGAGTAAGTAGTTCGCCAGTTAATAGT
TTGCGCAACGTTGTTGCCATTGCTACAGGCATCGTGGTGTCACGCTCGTCGTTTGGTATGGCTTCATTCA
GCTCCGGTTCCCAACGATCAAGGCGAGTTACATGATCCCCCATGTTGTGCAAAAAAGCGGTTAGCTCCTT
CGGTCCTCCGATCGTTGTCAGAAGTAAGTTGGCCGCAGTGTTATCACTCATGGTTATGGCAGCACTGCAT
AATTCTCTTACTGTCATGCCATCCGTAAGATGCTTTTCTGTGACTGGTGAGTACTCAACCAAGTCATTCT
GAGAATAGTGTATGCGGCGACCGAGTTGCTCTTGCCCGGCGTCAATACGGGATAATACCGCGCCACATAG
CAGAACTTTAAAAGTGCTCATCATTGGAAAACGTTCTTCGGGGCGAAAACTCTCAAGGATCTTACCGCTG
TTGAGATCCAGTTCGATGTAACCCACTCGTGCACCCAACTGATCTTCAGCATCTTTTACTTTCACCAGCG
TTTCTGGGTGAGCAAAAACAGGAAGGCAAAATGCCGCAAAAAAGGGAATAAGGGCGACACGGAAATGTTG
AATACTCATACTCTTCCTTTTTCAATATTATTGAAGCATTTATCAGGGTTATTGTCTCATGAGCGGATAC
ATATTTGAATGTATTTAGAAAAATAAACAAATAGGGGTTCCGCGCACATTTCCCCGAAAAGTGCCACCTG
ACGTCTAAGAAACCATTATTATCATGACATTAACCTATAAAAATAGGCGTATCACGAGGCCCTTTCGTCT
CGCGCGTTTCGGTGATGACGGTGAAAACCTCTGACACATGCAGCTCCCGGAGACGGTCACAGCTTGTCTG
TAAGCGGATGCCGGGAGCAGACAAGCCCGTCAGGGCGCGTCAGCGGGTGTTGGCGGGTGTCGGGGCTGGC
TTAACTATGCGGCATCAGAGCAGATTGTACTGAGAGTGCACCATATGCGGTGTGAAATACCGCACAGATG
CGTAAGGAGAAAATACCGCATCAGGCGCCATTCGCCATTCAGGCTGCGCAACTGTTGGGAAGGGCGATCG
GTGCGGGCCTCTTCGCTATTACGCCAGCTGGCGAAAGGGGGATGTGCTGCAAGGCGATTAAGTTGGGTAA
CGCCAGGGTTTTCCCAGTCACGACGTTGTAAAACGACGGCGCAAGGAATGGTGCATGCAAGGAGATGGCG
CCCAACAGTCCCCCGGCCACGGGGCCTGCCACCATACCCACGCCGAAACAAGCGCTCATGAGCCCGAAGT
GGCGAGCCCGATCTTCCCCATCGGTGATGTCGGCGATATAGGCGCCAGCAACCGCACCTGTGGCGCCGGT
GATGCCGGCCACGATGCGTCCGGCGTAGAGGCGATTAGTCCAATTTGTTAAAGACAGGATATCAGTGGTC
CAGGCTCTAGTTTTGACTCAACAATATCACCAGCTGAAGCCTATAGAGTACGAGCCATAGATAAAATAAA
AGATTTTATTTAGTCTCCAGAAAAAGGGGGG
