>Addgene plasmid #191543 | MSCV-P C-FlagHA HPV16-18 E7 Chimera B | depositor partial sequence | sequence record 371349 | Partial sequence
GCASSKAWCTCTTTATCAGCCCTCACTCCTTCTCTAGGCGCCGGAATTAGATCTAATACGACTCACTATA
GGGAGACCCAAGCTGGCTAGTTAAGCTATCAACAAGTTTGTACAAAAAAGTTGGCACCATGCATGGACCT
AAGGCAACATTGCAAGACATTGTATTGCATTTAGAGCCCCAAAATGAAATTCCGGTTGACCTTCTATGTC
ACGAGCAATTAAGCGACTCAGAGGAAGAAAACGATGAAATAGATGGTCCAGCTGGACAAGCAGAACCGGA
CAGAGCCCATTACAATATTGTAACCTTTTGTTGCAAGTGTGACTCTACGCTTCGGTTGTGCGTACAAAGC
ACACACGTAGACATTCGTACTTTGGAAGACCTGTTAATGGGCACACTAGGAATTGTGTGCCCCATCTGTT
CTCAGAAACCACCAACTTTCTTGTACAAAGTGGTTGATCTAGAGGGCCCGCGGTTCGAACTCGAGGACTA
CAAGGACGACGATGACAAGTCGGCCGCTGGAGGATACCCCTACGACGTGCCCGACTACGCCTAGAATTCT
ACCGGGTAGGGGAGGCGCTTTTCCCAAGGCAGTCTGGAGCATGCGCTTTAGCAGCCCCGCTGGGCACTTG
GCGCTACACAAGTGGCCTCTGGCCTCGCACACATTCCACATCCACCGGTAGGCGCCAACCGGCTCCGTTC
TTTGGTGGCCCCTTCGCGCCACCTTCTACTCCTCCCCTAGTCAGGAAGTTCCCCCCCGCCCCGCAGCTCG
CGTCGTGCAGGACGTGACAAATGGAAGTAGCACGTCTCACTAGTCTCGTGCAGATGGACAGCACCGCTGA
GCAATGGAAGCGGGTAGGCCTTTGGGGGCAGCGGCCAATAGCAGCTTTGCTCCTTCGCTTTCTGGGCTCA
GAGGCTGGGAAGGGGGTGGGTCCGGGGGCGGGCTCAGGGCGGGCTCAGGGCGGGGCGGGCGCCCGAAGGT
CCTCCGGAGGCCCGGCATTCTGCACGCTTCAAAGCGCACGTCTGCGCGCTKGTCTCTTCTCTCATCTCCG
TCCTTCGACCTGCAGCYCAGCCTTACCATGACCGAG
